>Addgene plasmid #30724 | pBS-F2-GGA | depositor partial sequence | sequence record 14137 | Author sequence
GGTACCCGCCCATATGCTTGCCCTGTCGAGTCCTGCGACCGCCGCTTCTCTCGGTCCGACCACCTGACCC
AGCATATCCGGATTCACACAGGCCAGAAGCCCTTCCAGTGTCGCATCTGCATGAGGAACTTCAGCCAGAA
AGGTCACCTGACCCGTCACATCCGCACACACACCGGCGAGAAGCCTTTTGCATGCGACATCTGTGGGAGG
AAGTTTGCCCAGTCCAGCGACCTGCAGCGTCACACCAAAATCCATACAGGTGAAAAGTAATCTAGA
