>Addgene plasmid #30724 | pBS-F2-GGA | addgene partial sequence | sequence record 38921 | T7 5'-TAATACGACTCACTATAGGG-3'
CCTGTCGAGTCCTGCGACCGCCGCTTCTCTCGGTCCGACCACCTGACCCAGCATATCCGGATTCACACAG
GCCAGAAGCCCTTCCAGTGTCGCATCTGCATGAGGAACTTCAGCCAGAAAGGTCACCTGACCCGTCACAT
CCGCACACACACCGGCGAGAAGCCTTTTGCATGCGACATCTGTGGGAGGAAGTTTGCCCAGTCCAGCGAC
CTGCAGCGTCACACCAAAATCCATACAGGTGAAAAGTAATCTAGAGCGGCCGCCACCGCGGTGGAGCTCC
AGCTTTTGTTCCCTTTAGTGAGGGTTAATTGCGCGCTTGGCGTAATCATGGTCATAGCTGTTTCCTGTGT
GAAATTGTTATCCGCTCACAATTCCACACAACATACGAGCCGGAAGCATAAAGTGTAAAGCCTGGGGTGC
CTAATGAGTGAGCTAACTCACATTAATTGCGTTGCGCTCACTGCCCGCTTTCCAGTCGGGAAACCTGTCG
TGCCAGCTGCATTAATGAATCGGCCAACGCGCGGGGAGAGGCGGTTTGCGTATTGGGCGCTCTTCCGCTT
CCTCGCTCACTGACTCGCTGCGCTCGGTCGTTCGGCTGCGGCGAGCGGTATCAGCTCACTCAAAGGCGGT
AATACGGTTATCCACAGAATCAGGGGATAACGCAGGAAAGAACATGTGAGCAAAAGGCCAGCAAAAGGCC
AGGAACCGTAAAAAGGCCGCGTTGCTGGCGTTTTTCCATAGGCTCCGCCCCCCTGACGAGCATCACAAAA
ATCGACGCTCAAGTCAGAGGTGGCGAAACCCGACAGGACTATAAAGATACCAGGCGTTTCCCCCTGGAAG
CTCCCTCGTGCGCTCTCCTGTTCCGACCCTGCCGCTTACCGGATACCTG
