[The description below was written by a language model from this plasmid's Addgene catalogue record.]
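Description:
pBS-F2-GGA is a small bacterial cloning plasmid built on the pBlueScript II SK(+) backbone (about 2.9 kb without insert). It is maintained at high copy number in standard E. coli cloning strains and selected with ampicillin. As a pBluescript derivative it would be expected to carry the usual phagemid elements of that backbone, such as a pUC-type origin, an f1 origin and a polylinker flanked by T7 and T3 promoter/primer sites. No feature table is supplied with the record, so these elements cannot be confirmed individually. The listing of T7 and T3 as the sequencing primers is consistent with the insert sitting in the standard multiple cloning site.

The insert, named "F2 GGA", is a 276 bp fragment cloned between KpnI and XbaI, and both sites remain intact so the fragment can be excised again. The record does not describe the insert beyond its name. The associated work concerns modularly assembled zinc-finger nucleases tested in zebrafish, so the name most plausibly denotes a single zinc-finger module for the finger 2 position of an array, with specificity for the DNA triplet GGA. This is an interpretation of the name rather than a stated fact. No eukaryotic promoter, tag, reporter or nuclease domain is recorded, and the vector type is given simply as a cloning vector. The plasmid therefore appears to serve as an archive component, one member of a library of finger modules that are recovered and combined into multi-finger DNA-binding arrays, which are then moved into separate vectors for zinc-finger nuclease expression and targeted gene disruption.
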