Addgene plasmid #30724: pBS-F2-GGA
Depositing lab: Nathan Lawson & Scot Wolfe. Depositing organization: University of Massachusetts, Worcester. Publication: Evaluation and application of modularly assembled zinc-finger nucleases in zebrafish. Zhu C, Smith T, McNulty J, Rayla AL, Lakshmanan A, Siekmann AF, Buffardi M, Meng X, Shin J, Padmanabhan A, Cifuentes D, Giraldez AJ, Look AT, Epstein JA, Lawson ND, Wolfe SA. Development. 2011 Oct;138(20):4555-64. 10.1242/dev.066779 PubMed 21937602.
Backbone
  Vector backbone: pBlueScript II SK(+)
  Backbone size w/o insert (bp): 2877
  Vector type: Cloning vector
Growth in bacteria
  Bacterial resistance: Ampicillin, 100 μg/mL
  Growth temperature: 37°C
  Growth strain: DH5alpha
  Growth instructions: XL1Blue
  Copy number: High Copy
Gene/Insert
  Gene/Insert name: F2 GGA
  Insert size (bp): 276
  Cloning method: Restriction Enzyme; 5′ cloning site KpnI (not destroyed); 3′ cloning site XbalI (not destroyed)
  Sequencing primers: 5′ T7; 3′ T3
Terms and licenses: Academic/Nonprofit Terms; Industry Terms: Not Available to Industry
How to cite: pBS-F2-GGA was a gift from Nathan Lawson & Scot Wolfe (Addgene plasmid # 30724 ; http://n2t.net/addgene:30724 ; RRID:Addgene_30724)
